>Addgene plasmid #59033 | pET-28a+GFP-CAMSAP3 CKK | depositor partial sequence | sequence record 91997 | Coding sequence
ATGGGCAGCAGCCATCATCATCATCATCACAGCAGCGGCCTGGTGCCGCGCGGCAGCCATATGGCTAGCA
TGACTGGTGGACAGCAAATGGGTCGCGGATCCGAATTCTGGAGTCATCCACAATTTGAGAAGGGCGGCGG
CAGTGGCGGCGGCAGTGGCGGCAGTGCCTGGAGCCACCCGCAGTTCGAAAAAGGCAGTATGAGCAAAGGA
GAAGAACTTTTCACTGGAGTTGTCCCAATTCTTGTTGAATTAGATGGTGATGTTAATGGGCACAAATTTT
CTGTCCGTGGAGAGGGTGAAGGTGATGCTACAAACGGAAAACTCACCCTTAAATTTATTTGCACTACTGG
AAAACTACCTGTTCCGTGGCCAACACTTGTCACTACTCTGACCTATGGTGTTCAATGCTTTTCCCGTTAT
CCGGATCACATGAAACGGCATGACTTTTTCAAGAGTGCCATGCCCGAAGGTTATGTACAGGAACGCACTA
TATCTTTCAAAGATGACGGGACCTACAAGACGCGTGCTGAAGTCAAGTTTGAAGGTGATACCCTTGTTAA
TCGTATCGAGTTAAAGGGTATTGATTTTAAAGAAGATGGAAACATTCTTGGACACAAACTCGAGTACAAC
TTTAACTCACACAATGTATACATCACGGCAGACAAACAAAAGAATGGAATCAAAGCTAACTTCAAAATTC
GCCACAACGTTGAAGATGGTTCCGTTCAACTAGCAGACCATTATCAACAAAATACTCCAATTGGCGATGG
CCCTGTCCTTTTACCAGACAACCATTACCTGTCGACACAATCTGTCCTTTCGAAAGATCCCAACGAAAAG
CGTGACCACATGGTCCTTCTTGAGTTTGTAACTGCTGCTGGGATTACACATGGCATGGATGAGCTCTACA
AAGGATCCGAAAATCTGTATTTTCAGGGGGGTGGAGGTGGTACACCCAATAACCTTGGTGTGAAGAGGCC
CACCTCTCGGGCCCCTTCTCCATCAGGCCTCATGTCTCCAAGCCGCCTGCCTGGCAGTCGAGAACGTGAC
TGGGAGAATGGAAGCAATGCATCCTCCCCAGCATCAGTGCCTGAGTACACAGGTCCCCGGCTATACAAGG
AACCCAGCGCCAAGTCTAACAAGTTTATCATCCACAATGCCTTGTCACACTGCTGCCTGGCAGGCAAGGT
GAATGAGCCCCAGAAGAACAGAATTCTAGAGGAAATCGAGAAAAGCAAGGCCAACCACTTCCTGATTCTC
TTTCGGGACTCAAGCTGCCAGTTCCGGGCCCTCTACACTCTGTCTGGGGAGACAGAGGAGCTATCGAGGC
TGGCAGGCTATGGGCCTCGGACCGTCACTCCTGCCATGGTCGAAGGCATCTATAAGTACAACTCGGATCG
CAAACGGTTCACCCAGATCCCTGCTAAAACCATGTCTATGAGTGTAGACGCCTTCACTATCCAGGGACAC
CTTTGGCAAAGCAAGTAG
