>Addgene plasmid #59033 | pET-28a+GFP-CAMSAP3 CKK | addgene partial sequence | sequence record 93627 | GFP-F 5'-GGTCCTTCTTGAGTTTGTAAC-3'
GGATCCGAAAATCTGTATTTTCAGGGGGGTGGAGGTGGTACACCCAATAACCTTGGTGTGAAGAGGCCCA
CCTCTCGGGCCCCTTCTCCATCAGGCCTCATGTCTCCAAGCCGCCTGCCTGGCAGTCGAGAACGTGACTG
GGAGAATGGAAGCAATGCATCCTCCCCAGCATCAGTGCCTGAGTACACAGGTCCCCGGCTATACAAGGAA
CCCAGCGCCAAGTCTAACAAGTTTATCATCCACAATGCCTTGTCACACTGCTGCCTGGCAGGCAAGGTGA
ATGAGCCCCAGAAGAACAGAATTCTAGAGGAAATCGAGAAAAGCAAGGCCAACCACTTCCTGATTCTCTT
TCGGGACTCAAGCTGCCAGTTCCGGGCCCTCTACACTCTGTCTGGGGAGACAGAGGAGCTATCGAGGCTG
GCAGGCTATGGGCCTCGGACCGTCACTCCTGCCATGGTCGAAGGCATCTATAAGTACAACTCGGATCGCA
AACGGTTCACCCAGATCCCTGCTAAAACCATGTCTATGAGTGTAGACGCCTTCACTATCCAGGGACACCT
TTGGCAAAGCAAGTAGGCACTCGAGCACCACCACCACCACCACTGAGATCCGGCTGCTAACAAAGCCCGA
AAGGAAGCTGAGTTGGCTGCTGCCACCGCTGAGCAATAACTAGCATAACCCCTTGGGGCCTCTAAACGGG
TCTTGAGGGGTTTTTTGCTGAAAGGAGGAACTATATCCGGATTGGCGAATGGGACGCGCCCTGTAGCGGC
GC
