>Addgene plasmid #59033 | pET-28a+GFP-CAMSAP3 CKK | addgene partial sequence | sequence record 93631 | GFP-R 5'-CCATCTAATTCAACAAGAATTGGGACAAC-3'
TTTGCTCATACTGCCTTTTTCGAACTGCGGGTGGCTCCAGGCACTGCCGCCACTGCCGCCGCCACTGCCG
CCGCCCTTCTCAAATTGTGGATGACTCCAGAATTCGGATCCGCGACCCATTTGCTGTCCACCAGTCATGC
TAGCCATATGGCTGCCGCGCGGCACCAGGCCGCTGCTGTGATGATGATGATGATGGCTGCTGCCCATGTA
TATCTCCTTCTTAAAGTTAAACAAAATTATTTCTAGAGGGGAATTGTTATCCGCTCACAATTCCCCTATA
GTGAGTCGTATTAATTTCGCGGGATCGAGATCTCGATCCTCTACGCCGGACGCATCGTGGCCGGCATCAC
CGGCGCCACAGGTGCGGTTGCTGGCGCCTATATCGCCGACATCACCGATGGGGAAGATCGGGCTCGCCAC
TTCGGGCTCATGAGCGCTTGTTTCGGCGTGGGTATGGTGGCAGGCCCCGTGGCCGGGGGACTGTTGGGCG
CCATCTCCTTGCATGCACCATTCCTTGCGGCGGCGGTGCTCAACGGCCTCAACCTACTACTGGGCTGCTT
CCTAATGCAGGAGTCGCATAAGGGAGAGCGTCGAGATCCCGGACACCATCGAATGGCGCAAAACCTTTCG
CGGTATGGCATGATAGCGCCCGGAAGAGAGTCAATTCAGGGTGGTGAATGTGAAACCAGTAACGTTATAC
GATGTCGCAGAGTATGCCGGTGTCTCTTATCAGACCGTTTCCCGCGTGGNGAACCAGGCCAGCCACGTTT
CTGCGAAAACGCGGGGAAAAGTGGAAAGCGGCGATGGC
