>Addgene plasmid #59033 | pET-28a+GFP-CAMSAP3 CKK | addgene partial sequence | sequence record 93636 | Xpress-F 5'-TATGGCTAGCATGACTGGT-3'
GAGAAGGGCGGCGGCAGTGGCGGCGGCAGTGGCGGCAGTGCCTGGAGCCACCCGCAGTTCGAAAAAGGCA
GTATGAGCAAAGGAGAAGAACTTTTCACTGGAGTTGTCCCAATTCTTGTTGAATTAGATGGTGATGTTAA
TGGGCACAAATTTTCTGTCCGTGGAGAGGGTGAAGGTGATGCTACAAACGGAAAACTCACCCTTAAATTT
ATTTGCACTACTGGAAAACTACCTGTTCCGTGGCCAACACTTGTCACTACTCTGACCTATGGTGTTCAAT
GCTTTTCCCGTTATCCGGATCACATGAAACGGCATGACTTTTTCAAGAGTGCCATGCCCGAAGGTTATGT
ACAGGAACGCACTATATCTTTCAAAGATGACGGGACCTACAAGACGCGTGCTGAAGTCAAGTTTGAAGGT
GATACCCTTGTTAATCGTATCGAGTTAAAGGGTATTGATTTTAAAGAAGATGGAAACATTCTTGGACACA
AACTCGAATACAACTTTAACTCACACAATGTATACATCACGGCAGACAAACAAAAGAATGGAATCAAAGC
TAACTTCAAAATTCGCCACAACGTTGAAGATGGTTCCGTTCAACTAGCAGACCATTATCAACAAAATACT
CCAATTGGCGATGGCCCTGTCCTTTTACCAGACAACCATTACCTGTCGACACAATCTGTCCTTTCGAAAG
ATCCCAACGAAAAGCGTGACCACATGGTCCTTCTTGAGTTTGTAACTGCTGCTGGGATTACACATGGCAT
GGATGAGCTCTACAAAGGAT
