[The description below was written by a language model from this plasmid's Addgene catalogue record.]
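Description:
pET-28a+GFP-CAMSAP3 CKK is a bacterial expression plasmid built on the pET28a backbone for producing the CKK domain of mouse CAMSAP3 as a recombinant protein in E. coli. It is selected with kanamycin and is listed as high copy. No feature table accompanies the entry, so the promoter and origin are not explicitly stated. pET28a vectors conventionally drive expression from a lac operator-controlled T7 promoter, which requires a host supplying T7 RNA polymerase. Top10, the recorded growth strain, is a cloning strain and serves for propagation, not expression.

The backbone was modified to carry an N-terminal tag module consisting of a His tag, a Strep tag and superfolder GFP, followed by a TEV protease recognition site. The CKK coding sequence was inserted downstream of this module by Gibson assembly. The His and Strep tags give two independent affinity handles for purification, while sfGFP makes the fusion fluorescent so that it can be visualised directly. TEV cleavage removes all of the tags at once, leaving an essentially native CKK fragment when an untagged protein is preferred.

CAMSAP3, also known as Nezha, belongs to the CAMSAP/Patronin family of microtubule minus-end-associated proteins, and the CKK domain is the conserved C-terminal module of that family. The plasmid was deposited with a study of how CAMSAPs and Patronin regulate microtubule minus-end dynamics. This suggests use in preparing purified, fluorescently labelled CKK domain for in vitro work on microtubules, although the record itself states only that the plasmid expresses the domain in E. coli.
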