Addgene plasmid #59033: pET-28a+GFP-CAMSAP3 CKK
Purpose: expresses CKK domain of CAMSAP3 in E. coli
Depositing lab: Ron Vale. Depositing organization: University of California, San Francisco (UCSF). Publication: Regulation of microtubule minus-end dynamics by CAMSAPs and Patronin. Hendershott MC, Vale RD. Proc Natl Acad Sci U S A. 2014 Apr 22;111(16):5860-5. doi: 10.1073/pnas.1404133111. Epub 2014 Mar 26. PubMed 24706919.
Backbone
  Vector backbone: pET28a
  Modifications to backbone: vector contains a His tag, Strep tag and sfGFP; a TEV site can be used to cleave off all these tags to get a native construct
  Vector type: Bacterial Expression
Growth in bacteria
  Bacterial resistance: Kanamycin, 50 μg/mL
  Growth temperature: 37°C
  Growth strain: Top10
  Copy number: High Copy
Gene/Insert
  Gene/Insert name: CAMSAP3 CKK domain
  Species: M. musculus (mouse)
  Entrez Gene: CAMSAP3 (a.k.a. KIAA1543, NEZHA, PPP1R80)
  Tag / fusion protein: His (N terminal on insert); Strep (N terminal on insert); sfGFP (N terminal on insert); TEV (N terminal on insert)
  Cloning method: Gibson Cloning
  Sequencing primers: 5′ GGAATTGTGAGCGGATAACAATT; 3′ GCT AGT TAT TGC TCA GCG G
Terms and licenses: Academic/Nonprofit Terms; Industry Terms: Not Available to Industry
How to cite: pET-28a+GFP-CAMSAP3 CKK was a gift from Ron Vale (Addgene plasmid # 59033 ; http://n2t.net/addgene:59033 ; RRID:Addgene_59033)
